>Addgene plasmid #34407 | KHBD00280 | depositor partial sequence | sequence record 40974 | KHBD00280 sequence 1983 bps
ATGGGCGGCCCAACGGCGCCGGTAGCCAGCAGTGGCGAGGTGGGACAGACGTACTGCCTCCGCTGGAACA
ACCACCAGACCAATCTGGTACAGATTCTACACGCCCTGCACGAGGTGGGCAGCTATGTGGACTGCAGCCT
GGTGGTGGACGATGAACAGTTCCAGGCCCATCGCGTGGTTCTGGCGGCCAATTCACCGTATTTCCAGCAC
ATCCTGAAGGATGTGCCGCAGGACCACTGCAGCATCATACTGCCGGGAGTGAAGGGCTTCGAGATTGCCG
CTTTGCTGCAGTACATGTACACGGGCGAGACGACGGTGACCAAGAGCCAGGAGCCGGAGATTCTGCGCAC
AGCCAAGGAGCTTCAGGTCAAGGGTCTGTACGACAACTTGATGAAGTTCAATCATGCCAGCGTCACGCCC
ACCTCCAGTTCGGGAGCTGGCGGAGCCAAGCCCCAGAACGGATCAGCATCCAACCACTCCTCATCCGTGA
TCTCCACATCCACGCACATCTCGCCCAGTGCCGCCATCTCGAGCAGCTGCTCGCCACCACCGCCGCCGCA
GTTTGGCTATCAGCCGGGCTACAGCCATTATCCTCAGCAGCAGCCGATGTCGGCTAGTCAGATTCCGGCC
GGTGAGGCTCCACTGACCCCCACCCAGGCCACACCCCACTCGGCGGCCTCGGGAGCGGGAGAAGCCGGTG
GACAGTGGCCACTGACACCCTCCGCCGCCGCCGCCATGTTGAACTCTGTCTACGAATCAGCCGCCGATAT
GAATCCTCTCAAGCGCAAGAAGCTGTCGGCCATTTCAAGCATGCTTCTGAGTGGAAACCGCGACACACCC
ATCCTGAGAAACGTTCTGGCCCAAGCTAATCCCGCTGACTCCTCGCAACCCGGACCAATGAATGCCAATG
GAGAGAAGACGCCCACTCATCCCCACCAGAACACCCAGCTTCCTGCCGGATTGGGAGTAAGTGGAGGCGA
GCGCAACCACAGCTTCAATGGCTCCGACTACGGCGGCGACAAGGAACCACTTTCGCCCTACACAGATCGT
TCCTTTGAAGAGGAGACCGGTCAGTCTGGCGGCAAGAAGCCGGAATGGAAGCGATACAAGCAGTATACCA
GAGCGGATATGATGTGCGCCATCCAAGCGGTGAGGGAGGGAATGAGTGCCCTGCAGGCGAGCAGGAAGTA
CGGCCTGCCCAGTCGCACTCTCTACGACAAAGTCCGTAAGCTGAACATCACCACAGGACGTGGCACACAC
CGCACACCCAAGCGCAGCCCGCCGGGAGCTGAGTCCTCACAAGGTTTCTCCTATTCCGCTGCGGCAGCCG
CTGCTGCACACAACTACGGTCATGGACATGGCCATCACTCGGAGGTGAAGCGTGATCAGAAGGTGGACCA
TGTGCCCGCCCATCACGGCATGCCGCCCACCATTCCACCCTCAGCTGCGGCCCTTCTGGATCACGCTTTC
CTTCAGCAGGCTCTGGAGAACCGTGGTGGTGACATGGCCGGCCGAGAGGCTCTCCATGCCATGGCTCTGG
CCGCAGCGGCCCATGCCGCTGCCAATCGCCTTTCCAGCAGTCCAGCGGAGATGGACCAGCGCTCCAATGG
CCATGGCATGCGGTCGCCAAGTCCGCAAGGTCGTCACTACCCGCACGAGCAGGAGGCCATGGACTTGGAG
ATGGAGAAGCACGAGCAAAATATTATCAAGAGGGAACGCGACCAGGACGAACGTGAAGATGCGGACGATG
AGGAGGATCATGAGCAAGAGCACGTGGAGGATCTCTCGCTGGCTAGAAAGGAGCGGCCACCATCGCCCTA
CTCGCCCCAGCCAACCGAGGCTGGTGCCGGCGTGATTATGCACGCCAGCAGTGCGTCCGCCAATGGCAAG
GATCACGTGGACTACCCATCCTCGCCGCAGTTCGTTCCCATTGGTCTGAAGAGGGAGCTGATGGAAGGCG
AGGACGCTCAGGCCCGGGCCGAC
