>Addgene plasmid #34407 | KHBD00280 | addgene partial sequence | sequence record 42140 | M13-Rev 5'-CAGGAAACAGCTATGACC-3'
GATTTTATTTTGACTGATAGTGACCTGTTCGTTGCAACAAATTGATAAGCAATGCTTTCTTATAATGCCA
ACTTTGTACAAGAAAGTTGGCAAGTCGGCCCGGGCCTGAGCGTCCTCGCCTTCCATCAGCTCCCTCTTCA
GACCAATGGGAACGAACTGCGGCGAGGATGGGTAGTCCACGTGATCCTTGCCATTGGCGGACGCACTGCT
GGCGTGCATAATCACGCCGGCACCAGCCTCGGTTGGCTGGGGCGAGTAGGGCGATGGTGGCCGCTCCTTT
CTAGCCAGCGAGAGATCCTCCACGTGCTCTTGCTCATGATCCTCCTCATCGTCCGCATCTTCACGTTCGT
CCTGGTCGCGTTCCCTCTTGATAATATTTTGCTCGTGCTTCTCCATCTCCAAGTCCATGGCCTCCTGCTC
GTGCGGGTAGTGACGACCTTGCGGACTTGGCGACCGCATGCCATGGCCATTGGAGCGCTGGTCCATCTCC
GCTGGACTGCTGGAAAGGCGATTGGCAGCGGCATGGGCCGCTGCGGCCAGAGCCATGGCATGGAGAGCCT
CTCGGCCGGCCATGTCACCACCACGGTTCTCCAGAGCCTGCTGAAGGAAAGCGTGATCCAGAAGGGCCGC
AGCTGAGGGT
