[The description below was written by a language model from this plasmid's Addgene catalogue record.]
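Description:
KHBD00280 is a Gateway clone built on the pDONR221 backbone (Invitrogen), carrying the open reading frame of the Drosophila melanogaster gene CG7230, also known as ribbon (rib). The insert is recorded as 1983 bp in a backbone of 2536 bp without insert, and it was introduced by Gateway recombination. Although the catalogue lists the vector type as a donor vector, a pDONR221 derivative that has received an ORF functions as an entry clone, in which the insert is normally flanked by attL recombination sites. The plasmid is maintained at high copy number in E. coli under kanamycin selection. M13 forward and reverse primer sites flank the insert for sequence verification. No feature table accompanies the record, so the exact positions of the recombination sites, origin and resistance cassette are not documented here.

The plasmid has no recorded promoter, tag or reporter for expressing the insert. It serves as a shuttle from which the ORF can be moved by LR recombination into destination vectors of choice. The depositor notes that ORFs in this collection were cloned open-ended, without a stop codon, which permits in-frame C-terminal fusions to tags or functional domains supplied by the destination vector as well as N-terminal fusions. The clone belongs to a collection associated with a study on automated protein-DNA interaction screening of Drosophila regulatory elements. This suggests its intended use is generating fusion constructs for such interaction assays, although the record does not specify the destination vectors used.
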