Addgene plasmid #34407: KHBD00280
Depositing lab: Bart Deplancke. Depositing organization: Swiss Federal Institute of Technology (EPFL). Publication: Automated protein-DNA interaction screening of Drosophila regulatory elements. Korneel Hens, Jean-Daniel Feuz, Alina Isakova, Antonina Lagovitina, Andreas Massouras, Julien Bryois, Patrick Callaerts, Susan E. Celniker, Bart Deplancke. Nat Methods. 2011 Oct 30;8(12):1065-70. 10.1038/nmeth.1763 PubMed 22037703.
Backbone
  Vector backbone: pDONR221
  Backbone manufacturer: Invitrogen
  Backbone size w/o insert (bp): 2536
  Vector type: Gateway Donor Vector
Growth in bacteria
  Bacterial resistance: Kanamycin, 50 μg/mL
  Growth temperature: 37°C
  Growth strain: DH5alpha
  Copy number: High Copy
Gene/Insert
  Gene/Insert name: CG7230 (alt names: FBgn0003254; rib; ribbon)
  Species: D. melanogaster (fly)
  Insert size (bp): 1983
  Entrez Gene: rib (a.k.a. Dmel_CG7230, CG7230, Dmel\CG7230, gene 5)
  Cloning method: Gateway Cloning
  Sequencing primers: 5′ M13F; 3′ M13R
Terms and licenses: Academic/Nonprofit Terms; Industry Terms: Not Available to Industry
Depositor comments: Please note that the ORFs in this collection were cloned open-ended (without a stop codon).
How to cite: KHBD00280 was a gift from Bart Deplancke (Addgene plasmid # 34407 ; http://n2t.net/addgene:34407 ; RRID:Addgene_34407)
